Addgene plasmid #107645: Pmo_innexin-10
Purpose: In situ hybridization and RNAi studies in planarians
Depositing lab: Alejandro Sánchez. Depositing organization: Stowers Institute for Medical Research. Publication: Hands-On Classroom Activities for Exploring Regeneration and Stem Cell Biology with Planarians. Accorsi A, Williams MM, Ross EJ, Robb SMC, Elliott SA, Tu KC, Sanchez Alvarado A. The American Biology Teacher 79(3):208-223. Mar 2017. 10.1525/abt.2017.79.3.208.
Backbone
  Vector backbone: pPR-T4P
  Backbone size w/o insert (bp): 2636
  Vector type: RNAi ; In situ hybridization
Growth in bacteria
  Bacterial resistance: Kanamycin, 50 μg/mL
  Growth temperature: 37°C
  Growth strain: DH5alpha
  Copy number: Unknown
Gene/Insert
  Gene/Insert name: innexin-10
  Species: Phagocata morgani
  Insert size (bp): 1414
  Cloning method: Ligation Independent Cloning
Terms and licenses: Academic/Nonprofit Terms; Industry Terms: Not Available to Industry
How to cite: Pmo_innexin-10 was a gift from Alejandro Sánchez (Addgene plasmid # 107645 ; http://n2t.net/addgene:107645 ; RRID:Addgene_107645)
