[The description below was written by a language model from this plasmid's Addgene catalogue record and pLannotate feature annotations shown in this document.]
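Description:
Pmo_innexin-10 is a small bacterial plasmid built on the pPR-T4P backbone, a vector designed for producing RNA for RNA interference and in situ hybridization experiments in planarians. It carries a fragment of the innexin-10 gene from the planarian Phagocata morgani, inserted by ligation-independent cloning. Innexins are the invertebrate gap junction proteins. The plasmid is maintained in E. coli through a high-copy ColE1/pUC-type origin and selected with kanamycin via the aph(3')-Ia aminoglycoside phosphotransferase gene.

The annotated features show the arrangement that makes the vector useful for both applications. The unannotated region holding the insert is flanked by T7 promoters pointing inward from opposite strands, so T7 RNA polymerase can transcribe both strands of the cloned fragment. This yields complementary RNAs that anneal into double-stranded RNA for gene knockdown. T7 terminators sit just outside each of these promoters, oriented to stop transcripts that have crossed the insert from the opposite side, which limits read-through into the backbone. An additional T7 promoter lies further upstream on one side. The same region can serve as a template for strand-specific riboprobes for in situ hybridization, although the table annotates only T7 promoters. Remnants of a pBluescript polylinker, lacZα and lacI fragments, and rrnB T1/T2 terminators are backbone leftovers with no evident functional role.

The sequenced record totals 3,408 nt, shorter than the sum of the catalogued backbone (2,636 bp) and insert (1,414 bp), and the gap between the flanking promoters is correspondingly smaller than the listed insert size. The record does not explain this discrepancy. The plasmid belongs to a set associated with classroom activities on planarian regeneration and stem cell biology.
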