Features (pLannotate 1.2.2; 12 found; start..end, strand, type, name):
    200..788     -  rep_origin     ori: high-copy-number ColE1/pMB1/pBR322/pUC origin of replication
    935..1744    -  CDS            KanR: aminoglycoside phosphotransferase; aph(3')-Ia; confers resistance to kanamycin in bacteria or G418 (Geneticin®) in eukaryotes
   1878..1896    +  promoter       T7 promoter: promoter for bacteriophage T7 RNA polymerase
   1904..1947    -  terminator     T7 terminator (fragment): transcription terminator for bacteriophage T7 RNA polymerase
   1954..1972    +  promoter       T7 promoter: promoter for bacteriophage T7 RNA polymerase
   2836..2882    -  misc_feature   MCS (fragment): pBluescript multiple cloning site
   2916..2934    -  promoter       T7 promoter: promoter for bacteriophage T7 RNA polymerase
   2939..2986    +  terminator     T7 terminator: transcription terminator for bacteriophage T7 RNA polymerase
   2993..3029    +  CDS            lacZα (fragment): LacZα fragment of β-galactosidase; lacZ fragment
   3076..3119    -  terminator     rrnB T1 terminator: Escherichia coli rrnB; transcription terminator T1 from the E. coli rrnB gene
   3251..3278    +  terminator     rrnB T2 terminator: transcription terminator T2 from the E. coli rrnB gene
   3333..17      -  CDS            lacI (fragment) (across the origin): lac repressor; lacI; The lac repressor binds to the lac operator to inhibit transcription in E. coli. This inhibition can be relieved by adding lactose or isopropyl-β-D-thiogalactopyranoside (IPTG).
>Addgene plasmid #107645 | Pmo_innexin-10 | addgene full sequence | sequence record 208835 | Addgene NGS Result
GTTTGCGTATTGGGCGCTCTTCCGCTTCCTCGCTCACTGACTCGCTGCGCTCGGTCGTTCGGCTGCGGCG
AGCGGTATCAGCTCACTCAAAGGCGGTAATACGGTTATCCACAGAATCAGGGGATAACGCAGGAAAGAAC
ATGTGAGCAAAAGGCCAGCAAAAGGCCAGGAACCGTAAAAAGGCCGCGTTGCTGGCGTTTTTCCATAGGC
TCCGCCCCCCTGACGAGCATCACAAAAATCGACGCTCAAGTCAGAGGTGGCGAAACCCGACAGGACTATA
AAGATACCAGGCGTTTCCCCCTGGAAGCTCCCTCGTGCGCTCTCCTGTTCCGACCCTGCCGCTTACCGGA
TACCTGTCCGCCTTTCTCCCTTCGGGAAGCGTGGCGCTTTCTCATAGCTCACGCTGTAGGTATCTCAGTT
CGGTGTAGGTCGTTCGCTCCAAGCTGGGCTGTGTGCACGAACCCCCCGTTCAGCCCGACCGCTGCGCCTT
ATCCGGTAACTATCGTCTTGAGTCCAACCCGGTAAGACACGACTTATCGCCACTGGCAGCAGCCACTGGT
AACAGGATTAGCAGAGCGAGGTATGTAGGCGGTGCTACAGAGTTCTTGAAGTGGTGGCCTAACTACGGCT
ACACTAGAAGAACAGTATTTGGTATCTGCGCTCTGCTGAAGCCAGTTACCTTCGGAAAAAGAGTTGGTAG
CTCTTGATCCGGCAAACAAACCACCGCTGGTAGCGGTGGTTTTTTTGTTTGCAAGCAGCAGATTACGCGC
AGAAAAAAAGGATCTCAAGAAGATCCTTTGATCTTTTCTACGGGGTCTGACGCTCAGTGGAACGACGCGT
AACTCACGTTAAGGGATTTTGGTCATGAGCTTGCGCCGTCCCGTCAAGTCAGCGTAATGCTCTGCCAGTG
TTACAACCAATTAACCAATTCTGATTAGAAAAACTCATCGAGCATCAAATGAAACTGCAATTTATTCATA
TCAGGATTATCAATACCATATTTTTGAAAAAGCCGTTTCTGTAATGAAGGAGAAAACTCACCGAGGCAGT
TCCATAGGATGGCAAGATCCTGGTATCGGTCTGCGATTCCGACTCGTCCAACATCAATACAACCTATTAA
TTTCCCCTCGTCAAAAATAAGGTTATCAAGTGAGAAATCACCATGAGTGACGACTGAATCCGGTGAGAAT
GGCAAAAGTTTATGCATTTCTTTCCAGACTTGTTCAACAGGCCAGCCATTACGCTCGTCATCAAAATCAC
TCGCATCAACCAAACCGTTATTCATTCGTGATTGCGCCTGAGCGAGACGAAATACGCGATCGCTGTTAAA
AGGACAATTACAAACAGGAATCGAATGCAACCGGCGCAGGAACACTGCCAGCGCATCAACAATATTTTCA
CCTGAATCAGGATATTCTTCTAATACCTGGAATGCTGTTTTTCCGGGGATCGCAGTGGTGAGTAACCATG
CATCATCAGGAGTACGGATAAAATGCTTGATGGTCGGAAGAGGCATAAATTCCGTCAGCCAGTTTAGTCT
GACCATCTCATCTGTAACATCATTGGCAACGCTACCTTTGCCATGTTTCAGAAACAACTCTGGCGCATCG
GGCTTCCCATACAAGCGATAGATTGTCGCACCTGATTGCCCGACATTATCGCGAGCCCATTTATACCCAT
ATAAATCAGCATCCATGTTGGAATTTAATCGCGGCCTCGACGTTTCCCGTTGAATATGGCTCATAACACC
CCTTGTATTACTGTTTATGTAAGCAGACAGTTTTATTGTTCATGATGATATATTTTTATCTTGTGCAATG
TAACATCAGAGATTTTGAGACACGGGCCAGAGCTGCCAGGAAACAGCTATGACCATGTAATACGACTCAC
TATAGGGGATCCTCAAAAAACCCCTCAAGACCCGTTTAGAGGCCCCAAGGGGTTATGTGGAAGTAATACG
ACTCACTATAGGGCGAATTGGGTACCGGGCCCGGCCAATTCTACCCGGCGAGGTATATCTCCCAGAGCCG
CCGAACGATGTCCGCCGTGATCAGATCACCGGCGTTGATGAAGATCATCCTCACCAGGAACACGCCGTCG
TGACGCAGGAACTCTCCAATGAAGTGGTTCAACTTCTGTTTATCGGAGCGCGTGTAGTTGTCCTTCATCA
TGAGGAACTTCTTCACGAAGTGGCTCCTGTTACTCAGGAATGCCATACGAATGAACCACACGGGAATGCT
GATGGCCGTCACAACACCAACCAGGAACACCCAAAACCAAAGAAAGACGTAAATCTTCTCATTGAGCATA
TTGATTGGGAGGGCACACTGCGCCACGTACTTATTGCTGGCCCCGAGGTGGCGTATCTCCCCGATGTAAC
AGTAAGTGACCCTTGGGAAGATGCCCGTCTGGTGCCAGTGGCGCCCATTGATCATATTTGATAGCACCGT
GTACCCAAAGGATGAGATGGACTCGTTGAAGCCCAGAAACCGTTTCATGATGGTCAGCTGACCAAATACG
TTGATGCAATACAGACACTTCATCAGCATGTAGCACAGCACTAGCCACGTGCCCATGTGCTTTGAGAATA
CGCAGAAGTTGCACATGTTGTACACCTTGCGGCGCAGTTCCGCGACCTTGCCCTGCCGGTAGTCTCGGTG
CTGGAAGAGCATGTCCTCGATGGTGCGCGCCAATTTGTCAACGACCTCCGTCCGCTCCTTCGGTGAGTTG
TTGGCAGCCTTGCTGGCCTCGTTGATGAGGAACTCGAGGTCGGTTCCTGTCTTATTGTAGCAGATCAGTT
GCCAGATCGGGATGGTAATGCCGCTAGCCATGGAACCGGTGGATCCACTAGTTCTAGAGCGGCCGCCACC
GCGGTGGAGCTCGAATTCATCGATGATATCAGATCTGCCGGTCTCCCTATAGTGAGTCGTATTACTTCCT
AGCATAACCCCTTGGGGCCTCTAAACGGGTCTTGAGGGGTTTTTTGCTTAAGACTGGCCGTCGTTTTACA
ACGTCGTGACTGGGAAAACATCCATGCTAGCGTTAACGCGAGAGTAGGGAACTGCCAGGCATCAAATAAA
ACGAAAGGCTCAGTCGGAAGACTGGGCCTTTCGTTTTATCTGTTGTTTGTCGGTGAACGCTCTCCTGAGT
AGGACAAATCCGCCGGGAGCGGATTTGAACGTTGTGAAGCAACGGCCCGGAGGGTGGCGGGCAGGACGCC
CGCCATAAACTGCCAGGCATCAAACTAAGCAGAAGGCCATCCTGACGGATGGCCTTTTTGCGTTTCTACA
AACTCTTCCTGGCTAGCGGTACGCGTATTAATTGCGTTGCGCTCACTGCCCGCTTTCCAGTCGGGAAACC
TGTCGTGCCAGCTGCATTAATGAATCGGCCAACGCGCGGGGAGAGGCG
