>Addgene plasmid #107645 | Pmo_innexin-10 | depositor full sequence | sequence record 203001 | Full Sequence
CATGTCTCAAATCACTGTGCAATTATACCTATGATGAGTCAGTTATTAAAAGTTAAAATAAAATAAATTC
ATAAAAGTCATAAAAATCAGCATAAAAATCATCAAAAATTGAGCATTCAAAGTCGATGAGGTGTCACACA
AAGTTCTCTATCGGTTCCTTCTCAATGGACTCATCAGAGTCCGGTGCTCGACCCCCTCGTCTGAGGACGG
TATCGTTGTCGGTCATCTTGGAGTACGGAGAGAAGTTCCTAAAGTCGATCTGCTGGTACTGAGCGAGGTA
TATCTCCCAGAGCCGCCGGACGATGTCCGCCGTGATCAGATCACCGGCGTTGATGAAGATCATCCTCACC
AGGAACACGCCGTCGTGACGCAGGAACTCCCCAATGAAGTGGTTCAACTTCTGTTTATCGGAGCGCGTGT
AGTTGTCCTTCATCATGAGGAACTTCTTCACGAAGTGGCTCCTGTTACTCAGGAATGCCATACGAATGAA
CCACACGGGAATGCTGATGGCCGTCACAACACCAACCAGGAACACCCAAAACCAAAGAAAGACGTAAATC
TTCTCATTGAGCATATTGATTGGGAGGGCACACTGCGCCACGTACTTATTGCTGGCCCCGAGGTGGCGTA
TCTCCCCGATGTAACAGTAAGTGACCCTTGGGAAGATGCCCGTCTGGTGCCAGTGGCGCCCATTGATCAT
ATTTGATAGCACCGTGTACCCAAAGGATGAGATGGACTCGTTGAAGCCCAGAAACCGTTTCATGATGGTC
AGCTGACCAAATACGTTGATGCAATACAGACACTTCATCAGCATGTAGCACAGCACCAGCCACGTGCCCA
TGTGCTTTGAGAACACGCAGAAGTTGCACATGTTGTACACCTTGCGGCGCAGTTCCGCGACCTTGCCCTG
CCGGTAGTCCCGGTGCTGGAAGAGCATGTCCTCGATGGTGCGCGCCAATTTGTCAACGACCTCCGTGCGC
TCCTTCGGTGAGTTGTTGGCAGCCTTGCTGGCCTCGTTGATGAGGAACTCGAGGTCGGTGCCTGTCTTAT
TGTAGCAGATCAGTTGCCAGATGATCCTCGGGATGTAGAACATGATGCACTGGAGGCCGAGGATGAATGG
CACCCATTGGTAGTACGTTATTCTGAGGTCGTTGTCCGCCTTGGCCCATTCATCATCGTTCTGTGGCAGC
TTGTCACCAGGCAGGATGGAGATGGTGCCGTGCACCCAGCAATAGTTCTCCAGGTAGTTATCGAAGTTCA
TGCCGCTGGGGGTTGTGGCCACATAGCAGGCCAGAGGCTTGAAGAAGTACGACTTGATGGTGACCACCAT
AATGGACATACTGATGAACAGCACGCTCATCATGAAGCTAAGCTTATCTGCAAAGTCCTCAACCCCCACA
TACTTGGACAACTT
